Addgene plasmid #179216: pYPQ134B
Purpose: (Empty Backbone) Golden Gate entry vector; 4th gRNA under AtU3 promoter
Depositing lab: Yiping Qi. Depositing organization: University of Maryland, College Park. Publication: Boosting plant genome editing with a versatile CRISPR-Combo system. Pan C, Li G, Malzahn AA, Cheng Y, Leyson B, Sretenovic S, Gurel F, Coleman GD, Qi Y. Nat Plants. 2022 May;8(5):513-525. doi: 10.1038/s41477-022-01151-9. Epub 2022 May 20. PubMed 35596077.
Backbone
  Vector backbone: pHD1
  Backbone manufacturer: Cermak et al. 2011
  Backbone size (bp): 3600
  Vector type: CRISPR
  Promoter: AtU3
Growth in bacteria
  Bacterial resistance: Tetracycline, 10 μg/mL
  Growth temperature: 37°C
  Growth strain: DH5alpha
  Copy number: High Copy
Terms and licenses: Academic/Nonprofit Terms; Industry Terms: Not Available to Industry
How to cite: pYPQ134B was a gift from Yiping Qi (Addgene plasmid # 179216 ; http://n2t.net/addgene:179216 ; RRID:Addgene_179216)
