[The description below was written by a language model from this plasmid's Addgene catalogue record and pLannotate feature annotations shown in this document.]
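Description:
pYPQ134B is an empty Golden Gate entry vector for plant CRISPR work, built on the pHD1 backbone and about 3.6 kb in size. It is designed to carry the fourth guide RNA of a multiplexed set, with that guide expressed from the AtU3 promoter, an Arabidopsis small nuclear RNA promoter of the type transcribed by RNA polymerase III and commonly used to drive short, uncapped guide transcripts in plants. The plasmid is maintained in E. coli at high copy through a ColE1/pUC-type origin and is selected with tetracycline, conferred by a complete TcR efflux protein gene under its own tet promoter.

The feature table shows a Streptococcus pyogenes Cas9 gRNA scaffold, which supplies the invariant part of the guide. The user provides the target-specific spacer, since the plasmid is deposited without an insert. The AtU3 promoter itself was not picked up by the automated annotation, but the unannotated stretch upstream of the scaffold is the likely location. The type IIS cloning sites used for spacer insertion and Golden Gate assembly are likewise not annotated, and the record does not name the enzymes. Other annotated elements appear to be backbone remnants with no evident functional role: short fragments of lacI, KanR and an RSF origin, a T7 promoter, and rrnB T1 and T2 terminators.

In use, a spacer is cloned into this vector, and the resulting AtU3–gRNA cassette is combined with the other position-specific entry vectors to build a multi-guide array. The associated publication describes the CRISPR-Combo system for plant genome editing. The record lists no Cas protein or plant selection marker, so these must come from other components of the assembly.
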