Features (pLannotate 1.2.2; 11 found; start..end, strand, type, name):
      1..54      -  CDS            lacI (fragment): lac repressor; lacI; The lac repressor binds to the lac operator to inhibit transcription in E. coli. This inhibition can be relieved by adding lactose or isopropyl-β-D-thiogalactopyranoside (IPTG).
     56..180     -  rep_origin     RSF ori (fragment): Plasmids containing the RSF 1030 origin of replication can be propagated in E. coli cells that contain additional plasmids with compatible origins.
    196..224     +  promoter       tet promoter: E. coli promoter for tetracycline efflux protein gene
    272..1462    +  CDS            TcR: tetracycline efflux protein; tet; confers resistance to tetracycline
   1560..1634    +  CDS            KanR (fragment): aminoglycoside phosphotransferase; aphA-3; confers resistance to kanamycin
   1637..1655    -  promoter       T7 promoter: promoter for bacteriophage T7 RNA polymerase
   2124..2199    +  misc_RNA       gRNA scaffold: guide RNA scaffold for the Streptococcus pyogenes CRISPR/Cas9 system
   2483..3071    +  rep_origin     ori: high-copy-number ColE1/pMB1/pBR322/pUC origin of replication
   3254..3346    +  CDS            lacI (fragment): lac repressor; lacI; The lac repressor binds to the lac operator to inhibit transcription in E. coli. This inhibition can be relieved by adding lactose or isopropyl-β-D-thiogalactopyranoside (IPTG).
   3401..3428    -  terminator     rrnB T2 terminator: transcription terminator T2 from the E. coli rrnB gene
   3560..3603    +  terminator     rrnB T1 terminator: Escherichia coli rrnB; transcription terminator T1 from the E. coli rrnB gene
>Addgene plasmid #179216 | pYPQ134B | addgene full sequence | sequence record 354331 | Addgene NGS Result
CTGCATTAATGAATCGGCCAACGCGCGGGGAGAGGCGGTTTGCGTATTGGGCGCTCTTCCGCTTCCTCGC
TCACTGACTCGCTGCGCTCGGTCGTTCGGCTGCGGCGAGCGGTATCAGCTCACTCAAAGGCGGTAATACG
GTTATCCACAGAATCAGGGGATAACGCAGGAAAGAACATGAATTAATTCTCATGTTTGACAGCTTATCAT
CGATTAGCTTTAATGCGGTAGTTTATCACAGTTAAATTGCTAACGCAGTCAGGCACCGTGTATGAAATCT
AACAATGCGCTCATCGTCATCCTCGGCACCGTCACCCTGGATGCTGTAGGCATAGGCTTGGTTATGCCGG
TACTGCCGGGCCTCTTGCGGGATATCGTCCATTCCGACAGCATCGCCAGTCACTATGGCGTGCTGCTAGC
GCTATATGCGTTGATGCAATTTCTATGCGCACCCGTTCTCGGAGCACTGTCCGACCGCTTTGGCCGCCGC
CCAGTCCTGCTCGCTTCGCTACTTGGAGCCACTATCGACTACGCGATCATGGCGACCACACCCGTCCTGT
GGATTCTCTACGCCGGACGCATCGTGGCCGGCATCACCGGCGCCACAGGTGCGGTTGCTGGCGCCTATAT
CGCCGACATCACCGATGGGGAAGATCGGGCTCGCCACTTCGGGCTCATGAGCGCTTGTTTCGGCGTGGGT
ATGGTGGCAGGCCCCGTGGCCGGGGGACTGTTGGGCGCCATCTCCTTACATGCACCATTCCTTGCGGCGG
CGGTGCTCAACGGCCTCAACCTACTACTGGGCTGCTTCCTAATGCAGGAGTCGCATAAGGGAGAGCGCCG
ACCCATGCCCTTGAGAGCCTTCAACCCAGTCAGCTCCTTCCGGTGGGCGCGGGGCATGACTATCGTCGCC
GCACTTATGACTGTCTTCTTTATCATGCAACTCGTAGGACAGGTGCCGGCAGCGCTCTGGGTCATTTTCG
GCGAGGACCGCTTTCGCTGGAGCGCGACGATGATCGGCCTGTCGCTTGCGGTATTCGGAATCTTGCACGC
CCTCGCTCAAGCCTTCGTCACTGGTCCCGCCACCAAACGTTTCGGCGAGAAGCAGGCCATTATCGCCGGC
ATGGCGGCCGACGCGCTGGGCTACGTCTTGCTGGCGTTCGCGACGCGAGGCTGGATGGCCTTCCCCATTA
TGATTCTTCTCGCTTCCGGCGGCATCGGGATGCCCGCGTTGCAGGCCATGCTGTCCAGGCAGGTAGATGA
CGACCATCAGGGACAGCTTCAAGGATCGCTCGCGGCTCTTACCAGCCTAACTTCGATCATTGGACCGCTG
ATCGTCACGGCGATTTATGCCGCCTCGGCGAGCACATGGAACGGGTTGGCATGGATTGTAGGCGCCGCCC
TATACCTTGTCTGCCTCCCCGCGTTGCGTCGCGGTGCATGGAGCCGGGCCACCTCGACCTGAATGGAAGC
CGGCGGCACCTCGCTAACGGATTCACCACTCCAAGAATTGGAGCCAATCAATTCTTGCGGAGAACTGTGA
ATGCGCAAACCAACCCTTGATCGGGGAAGAACAGTATGTCGAGCTATTTTTTGACTTACTGGGGATCAAG
CCTGATTGGGAGAAAATAAAATATCCCCTATAGTGAGTCGTATTACATGGTCATAGCTGTTTCCTGGCAG
CTCTGGCCCGTGTCTCAAAATCTCTGATGTTACATTGCACAAGATAAAAATATATCATCATGCCTCCTCT
AGAGGTCTCGCCAGTTTACTTTAAATTTTTCTTATGGCTCAGCCTGTGATGGATAACTGAATCAAACAAA
TGGCGTCTGGGTTTAAGAACATCTGTTTTGGCTATGTTGGACGAAACAAGTGAACTTTTAGGATCAACTT
CCGTTTATATACGGAGCTTATATCGAGCAATAAGATAAGTGGGCTTTTTATGTAATTTAATGGGCTATCG
TCCATATATTCACTAATACCCATGCCCAGTACCCATGTATGCGTTTCATATAAGCTCCTAATTTCTCCCA
CATCGCTCAAATCTAAACAAATCTTGTTGTATATATAACACTGAGGGAGCACCATTGGTCAGAGACGAGA
TCTAGTCTGAGTCGACCGTCTCTGTTTTAGAGCTAGAAATAGCAAGTTAAAATAAGGCTAGTCCGTTATC
AACTTGAAAAAGTGGCACCGAGTCGGTGCTTTTTTTTCCCTTTCCTTTTTTCTTTTTTTTGCCATAAACT
TAAATTTGTATATCGATCATTGTAGATATTGAAAACCTAGAACAAACCAACATCCATGTGAATGTCTTTC
ATGACTGATTTAGAGATAATTCTTGAATTTTGGAACTAGAATCTATAATGAGCCTAAATTAAAACATTGT
GTGTTGGAGACCCTCGAGCCACCCATGACCAAAATCCCTTAACGTGAGTTACGCGTCGTTCCACTGAGCG
TCAGACCCCGTAGAAAAGATCAAAGGATCTTCTTGAGATCCTTTTTTTCTGCGCGTAATCTGCTGCTTGC
AAACAAAAAAACCACCGCTACCAGCGGTGGTTTGTTTGCCGGATCAAGAGCTACCAACTCTTTTTCCGAA
GGTAACTGGCTTCAGCAGAGCGCAGATACCAAATACTGTTCTTCTAGTGTAGCCGTAGTTAGGCCACCAC
TTCAAGAACTCTGTAGCACCGCCTACATACCTCGCTCTGCTAATCCTGTTACCAGTGGCTGCTGCCAGTG
GCGATAAGTCGTGTCTTACCGGGTTGGACTCAAGACGATAGTTACCGGATAAGGCGCAGCGGTCGGGCTG
AACGGGGGGTTCGTGCACACAGCCCAGCTTGGAGCGAACGACCTACACCGAACTGAGATACCTACAGCGT
GAGCTATGAGAAAGCGCCACGCTTCCCGAAGGGAGAAAGGCGGACAGGTATCCGGTAAGCGGCAGGGTCG
GAACAGGAGAGCGCACGAGGGAGCTTCCAGGGGGAAACGCCTGGTATCTTTATAGTCCTGTCGGGTTTCG
CCACCTCTGACTTGAGCGTCGATTTTTGTGATGCTCGTCAGGGGGGCGGAGCCTATGGAAAAACGCCAGC
AACGCGGCCTTTTTACGGTTCCTGGCCTTTTGCTGGCCTTTTGCTCACATGTTCTTTCCTGCGTTATCCC
CTGATTCTGTGGATAACCGTATTACCGCCTTTGAGTGAGCTGATACCGCTCGCCGCAGCCGAACGACCGA
GCGCAGCGAGTCAGTGAGCGAGGAAGCGGAAGAGCGCCCAATACGCAAACCGCCTCTCCCCGCGCGTTGG
CCGATTCATTAATGCAGCTGGCACGACAGGTTTCCCGACTGGAAAGCGGGCAGTGAGCGCAACGCAATTA
ATACGCGTACCGCTAGCCAGGAAGAGTTTGTAGAAACGCAAAAAGGCCATCCGTCAGGATGGCCTTCTGC
TTAGTTTGATGCCTGGCAGTTTATGGCGGGCGTCCTGCCCGCCACCCTCCGGGCCGTTGCTTCACAACGT
TCAAATCCGCTCCCGGCGGATTTGTCCTACTCAGGAGAGCGTTCACCGACAAACAACAGATAAAACGAAA
GGCCCAGTCTTCCGACTGAGCCTTTCGTTTTATTTGATGCCTGGCAGTTCCCTACTCTCGCGTT
